Addgene plasmid #188749: pMV2 AAV-RapaInducible-NFZ-HGF
Purpose: Rapamycin inducible AAV vector expressing HGF
Depositing lab: Michael Bassik & Lacra Bintu. Depositing organization: Stanford University. Publication: Development of compact transcriptional effectors using high-throughput measurements in diverse contexts. Tycko J, Van MV, Aradhana, DelRosso N, Ye H, Yao D, Valbuena R, Vaughan-Jackson A, Xu X, Ludwig C, Spees K, Liu K, Gu M, Khare V, Mukund AX, Suzuki PH, Arana S, Zhang C, Du PP, Ornstein TS, Hess GT, Kamber RA, Qi LS, Khalil AS, Bintu L, Bassik MC. Nat Biotechnol. 2024 Nov 1. doi: 10.1038/s41587-024-02442-6. PubMed 39487265.
Backbone
  Vector backbone: pJT360
  Vector type: Mammalian Expression, AAV
Growth in bacteria
  Bacterial resistance: Ampicillin, 100 μg/mL
  Growth temperature: 37°C
  Growth strain: NEB Stable
  Copy number: High Copy
Gene/Insert
  Gene/Insert name: HGF
  Species: H. sapiens (human)
  Entrez Gene: HGF (a.k.a. DFNB39, F-TCF, HGFB, HPTA, SF)
  Promoter: Rapamycin inducible
  Cloning method: Gibson Cloning
Terms and licenses: Academic/Nonprofit Terms; Industry Terms: Not Available to Industry
Depositor comments: Vector has small deletion in the 5' ITR region; not recommended for AAV production until corrected
How to cite: pMV2 AAV-RapaInducible-NFZ-HGF was a gift from Michael Bassik & Lacra Bintu (Addgene plasmid # 188749 ; http://n2t.net/addgene:188749 ; RRID:Addgene_188749)
