[The description below was written by a language model from this plasmid's Addgene catalogue record and pLannotate feature annotations shown in this document.]
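Description:
pMV2 AAV-RapaInducible-NFZ-HGF is a 7.1 kb mammalian expression plasmid in an AAV transfer-vector format, built on the pJT360 backbone by Gibson cloning. It is designed to place human hepatocyte growth factor (HGF) under rapamycin control. It replicates in E. coli from a high-copy ColE1/pUC-type origin, is selected with ampicillin through the bla gene and its own promoter, and also carries an f1 phage origin. The payload sits between AAV2 inverted terminal repeats. The 3' ITR is annotated as intact, but the 5' ITR appears only as two short fragments. This matches the depositor's comment that the vector has a small 5' ITR deletion and should not be used for AAV production until that is corrected.

The cassette encodes both halves of a chemically dimerised transcription factor along with its target gene. The first annotated half is a c-Myc nuclear localisation signal fused to the FRB rapamycin-binding domain, followed by fragments of NCOA3, FOXO3 and ZNF473. These three fragments presumably make up the compact "NFZ" activator named in the plasmid title. The second half is the ZFHD1 composite DNA-binding domain joined to an FKBP-type domain, which the software annotates as the F36V variant DmrB. Rapamycin bridges FRB and FKBP, which recruits the activator to ZFHD1. The feature table does not annotate the promoter driving these two components, the element separating them, or any ZFHD1 binding sites. Downstream, a minimal IL-2 promoter precedes the full HGF coding sequence and a synthetic poly(A) signal, so HGF, the activating ligand of the MET receptor, should be transcribed only when the drug is present. The construct serves as a single-vector demonstration of inducible expression of a therapeutically relevant secreted factor using compact human-derived effector domains.
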