Features (pLannotate 1.2.2; 20 found; start..end, strand, type, name):
    974..1562    +  rep_origin     ori: high-copy-number ColE1/pMB1/pBR322/pUC origin of replication
   1635..1662    +  repeat_region  AAV2 ITR (fragment): inverted terminal repeat of adeno-associated virus serotype 2 inverted
   1691..1718    +  repeat_region  AAV2 ITR (fragment): inverted terminal repeat of adeno-associated virus serotype 2 inverted
   1902..1928    +  CDS            c-myc NLS: nuclear localization signal of human c-Myc proto-oncogene (Dang and Lee, 1988)
   1929..2189    +  CDS            FRB (fragment): FKBP-rapamycin binding domain of human FRAP
   2196..2357    +  CDS            NCOA3 (fragment): NCOA3_HUMAN - Also known as AIB1, BHLHE42, RAC3, TRAM1. Experimental evidence at protein level: Swiss-Prot protein existence level 1. Nuclear receptor coactivator that directly binds nuclear receptors and stimulates the transcriptional activities in a hormone- dependent fashion. Plays a central role in creating a multisubunit coactivator complex, which probably acts via remodeling of chromatin. Involved in the coactivation of different nuclear receptors, such as for steroids (GR and ER), retinoids (RARs and RXRs), thyroid hormone (TRs), vitamin D3 (VDR) and prostanoids (PPARs). Displays histon
   2373..2498    +  CDS            FOXO3 (fragment): FOXO3_HUMAN - Also known as FKHRL1 From Homo sapiens (Human).
   2517..2648    +  CDS            ZNF473 (fragment): ZN473_HUMAN - Also known as KIAA1141, ZFP100. Experimental evidence at protein level: Swiss-Prot protein existence level 1. Involved in histone 3'-end pre-mRNA processing by associating with U7 snRNP and interacting with SLBP/pre-mRNA complex. Increases histone 3'-end pre-mRNA processing but has no effect on U7 snRNP levels, when overexpressed. Required for cell cycle progression from G1 to S phases. From Homo sapiens (Human).
   2745..3107    +  CDS            ZFHD1 (DNA binding domain): composite human DNA-binding domain composed of domains from the transcription factors Zif268 and Oct-1 (Pomerantz et al., 1995)
   3117..3434    +  CDS            DmrB: F36V mutant of FK506-binding protein FKBP12 binds synthetic ligands that do not bind wild-type FKBP
   3639..3752    +  promoter       IL-2 promoter: minimal promoter from the human interleukin-2 gene
   3762..5945    +  CDS            HGF: HGF_HUMAN - Also known as HPTA. Experimental evidence at protein level: Swiss-Prot protein existence level 1. Potent mitogen for mature parenchymal hepatocyte cells, seems to be a hepatotrophic factor, and acts as a growth factor for a broad spectrum of tissues and cell types. Activating ligand for the receptor tyrosine kinase MET by binding to it and promoting its dimerization. From Homo sapiens (Human).
   5981..6000    +  polyA_signal   poly(A) signal (fragment): synthetic polyadenylation signal
   6018..6158    +  repeat_region  AAV2 ITR: inverted terminal repeat of adeno-associated virus serotype 2 inverted
   6163..6214    -  misc_feature   bom (fragment): basis of mobility region from pBR322
   6233..6688    +  rep_origin     f1 ori (sequence partly withheld): f1 bacteriophage origin of replication; arrow indicates direction of (+) strand synthesis
   6689..6738    -  misc_feature   bom (fragment): basis of mobility region from pBR322
   6834..6866    -  CDS            rop (fragment): Rop protein, which maintains plasmids at low copy number; rop
   6958..7062    +  promoter       AmpR promoter: bla
   7063..803     +  CDS            AmpR (across the origin): β-lactamase; bla; confers resistance to ampicillin, carbenicillin, and related antibiotics
>Addgene plasmid #188749 | pMV2 AAV-RapaInducible-NFZ-HGF | addgene full sequence | sequence record 371449 | Addgene NGS Result
CTGTTTTTGCTCACCCAGAAACGCTGGTGAAAGTAAAAGATGCTGAAGATCAGTTGGGTGCACGAGTGGG
TTACATCGAACTGGATCTCAACAGCGGTAAGATCCTTGAGAGTTTTCGCCCCGAAGAACGTTTTCCAATG
ATGAGCACTTTTAAAGTTCTGCTATGTGGCGCGGTATTATCCCGTATTGACGCCGGGCAAGAGCAACTCG
GTCGCCGCATACACTATTCTCAGAATGACTTGGTTGAGTACTCACCAGTCACAGAAAAGCATCTTACGGA
TGGCATGACAGTAAGAGAATTATGCAGTGCTGCCATAACCATGAGTGATAACACTGCGGCCAACTTACTT
CTGACAACGATCGGAGGACCGAAGGAGCTAACCGCTTTTTTGCACAACATGGGGGATCATGTAACTCGCC
TTGATCGTTGGGAACCGGAGCTGAATGAAGCCATACCAAACGACGAGCGTGACACCACGATGCCTGTAGC
AATGGCAACAACGTTGCGCAAACTATTAACTGGCGAACTACTTACTCTAGCTTCCCGGCAACAATTAATA
GACTGGATGGAGGCGGATAAAGTTGCAGGACCACTTCTGCGCTCGGCCCTTCCGGCTGGCTGGTTTATTG
CTGATAAATCTGGAGCCGGTGAGCGTGGGTCTCGCGGTATCATTGCAGCACTGGGGCCAGATGGTAAGCC
CTCCCGTATCGTAGTTATCTACACGACGGGGAGTCAGGCAACTATGGATGAACGAAATAGACAGATCGCT
GAGATAGGTGCCTCACTGATTAAGCATTGGTAACTGTCAGACCAAGTTTACTCATATATACTTTAGATTG
ATTTAAAACTTCATTTTTAATTTAAAAGGATCTAGGTGAAGATCCTTTTTGATAATCTCATGACCAAAAT
CCCTTAACGTGAGTTTTCGTTCCACTGAGCGTCAGACCCCGTAGAAAAGATCAAAGGATCTTCTTGAGAT
CCTTTTTTTCTGCGCGTAATCTGCTGCTTGCAAACAAAAAAACCACCGCTACCAGCGGTGGTTTGTTTGC
CGGATCAAGAGCTACCAACTCTTTTTCCGAAGGTAACTGGCTTCAGCAGAGCGCAGATACCAAATACTGT
TCTTCTAGTGTAGCCGTAGTTAGGCCACCACTTCAAGAACTCTGTAGCACCGCCTACATACCTCGCTCTG
CTAATCCTGTTACCAGTGGCTGCTGCCAGTGGCGATAAGTCGTGTCTTACCGGGTTGGACTCAAGACGAT
AGTTACCGGATAAGGCGCAGCGGTCGGGCTGAACGGGGGGTTCGTGCACACAGCCCAGCTTGGAGCGAAC
GACCTACACCGAACTGAGATACCTACAGCGTGAGCTATGAGAAAGCGCCACGCTTCCCGAAGGGAGAAAG
GCGGACAGGTATCCGGTAAGCGGCAGGGTCGGAACAGGAGAGCGCACGAGGGAGCTTCCAGGGGGAAACG
CCTGGTATCTTTATAGTCCTGTCGGGTTTCGCCACCTCTGACTTGAGCGTCGATTTTTGTGATGCTCGTC
AGGGGGGCGGAGCCTATGGAAAAACGCCAGCAACGCGGCCTTTTTACGGTTCCTGGCCTTTTGCTGGCCT
TTTGCTCACATGTCCTGCAGGCAGCTGCGCGCTCGCTCGCTCACTGAGGCCGCCCGGGCGTCGGGCGACC
TTTGGTCGCCCGGCCTCAGTGAGCGAGCGAGCGCGCAGAGAGGGAGTGGCCAACTCCATCACTAGGGGTT
CCTGCGGCCGCACGCGTTAATGATGGGCGCTACAGTAATGATGGGCGGAATTCCTCGAGGTACTTATATA
AGGGGGTGGGGGCGCGTTCGTCCTCAGTCGCGATCGAACACTCGAGCCGAGCAGACGTGCCTAACCGGTG
CCGCCACCATGCCTGCTGCCAAGAGGGTCAAGTTGGACTGGCATGAAGGCCTGGAAGAGGCATCTCGTTT
GTACTTTGGGGAAAGGAACGTGAAAGGCATGTTTGAGGTGCTGGAGCCCTTGCATGCTATGATGGAACGG
GGCCCCCAGACTCTGAAGGAAACATCTTTTAATCAGGCCTATGGTCGTGATTTAATGGAGGCCCAAGAGT
GGTGCAGGAAGTACATGAAATCAGGGAATGTCAAGGACCTCACCCAAGCCTGGGACCTCTATTATCATGT
GTTCCGACGAATCTCAAAGCAGTCTGGATCCGGATCAGGCTCCGAGGGCCAGAGCGACGAGAGAGCCCTG
CTGGACCAGCTGCACACCCTGCTGAGCAACACCGACGCCACCGGCCTGGAGGAGATCGACAGAGCCCTGG
GCATCCCCGAGCTGGTGAACCAGGGCCAGGCCCTGGAGCCCAAGCAGGGAGGAGGAGGTAGCGGACACGA
GAAGTTCCCCAGCGACCTGGACCTGGACATGTTCAACGGCAGCCTGGAGTGCGACATGGAGAGCATCATC
AGAAGCGAGCTGATGGACGCCGACGGCCTGGACTTCAACTTCGACAGCGGAGGAGGAGGTAGCGGATTCG
TGACCCTGAAGGACGTGGGCATGGACTTCACCCTGGGCGACTGGGAGCAGCTGGGCCTGGAGCAGGGCGA
CACCTTCTGGGACACCGCCCTGGACAACTGCCAGGACCTGTTCCTGCTGGACCCCCCCGGATCTGGAGAG
GGAAGGGGAAGCCTCCTAACTTGCGGAGATGTCGAGGAGAATCCTGGCCCACCTGCCGCTAAGCGTGTCA
AGTTGGACTCTAGAGAACGCCCGTATGCTTGCCCTGTCGAGTCCTGCGATCGCCGCTTTTCTCGCTCGGA
TGAGCTTACCCGCCATATCCGCATCCACACAGGCCAGAAGCCCTTCCAGTGTCGAATCTGCATGCGTAAC
TTCAGTCGTAGTGACCACCTTACCACCCACATCCGCACCCACACAGGCGGCGGCCGCAGGAGGAAGAAAC
GCACCAGCATAGAGACTAACATCCGTGTGGCCTTAGAGAAGAGTTTCTTGGAGAATCAAAAGCCTACCTC
GGAAGAGATCACTATGATTGCTGATCAGCTCAATATGGAAAAAGAGGTGATTCGTGTTTGGTTCTGTAAC
CGCCGCCAGAAAGAAAAAAGAATCAACAAGGGCGGCGTGCAGGTGGAGACTATCTCCCCAGGCGACGGGC
GCACCTTCCCCAAGCGCGGCCAGACCTGCGTGGTGCACTACACCGGGATGCTTGAAGATGGAAAGAAATT
TGATTCCTCCCGGGACAGAAACAAGCCCTTTAAGTTTATGCTAGGCAAGCAGGAGGTGATCCGAGGCTGG
GAAGAAGGGGTTGCCCAGATGAGTGTGGGTCAGAGAGCCAAACTGACTATATCTCCAGATTATGCCTATG
GTGCCACTGGGCACCCAGGCATCATCCCACCACATGCCACTCTCGTCTTTGATGTGGAGCTTCTAAAACT
GGAATAACATATGAAATAAAATACGAAATGCGTACGTAATGATGGGCGCTAAATTAATGATGGGCGGAGT
TGTAATGATGGGCGCTCGTTTAATGATGGGCGTCTAGCTAATGATGGGCGGGCGATTAATGATGGGCGAA
GGACTAATGATGGGCGCAGCGGTAATGATGGGCGATCAGCTAATGATGGGCGACGCGAATTAATTCAACA
TTTTGACACCCCCATAATATTTTTCCAGAATTAACAGTATAAATTGCATCTCTTGTTCAAGAGTTCCCTA
TCACTCTCTTTAATCACTACTCACAGTAACCTCAACTCCTGCGCCGCCACCATGTGGGTGACCAAACTCC
TGCCAGCCCTGCTGCTGCAGCATGTCCTCCTGCATCTCCTCCTGCTCCCCATCGCCATCCCCTATGCAGA
GGGACAAAGGAAAAGAAGAAATACAATTCATGAATTCAAAAAATCAGCAAAGACTACCCTAATCAAAATA
GATCCAGCACTGAAGATAAAAACCAAAAAAGTGAATACTGCAGACCAATGTGCTAATAGATGTACTAGGA
ATAAAGGACTTCCATTCACTTGCAAGGCTTTTGTTTTTGATAAAGCAAGAAAACAATGCCTCTGGTTCCC
CTTCAATAGCATGTCAAGTGGAGTGAAAAAAGAATTTGGCCATGAATTTGACCTCTATGAAAACAAAGAC
TACATTAGAAACTGCATCATTGGTAAAGGACGCAGCTACAAGGGAACAGTATCTATCACTAAGAGTGGCA
TCAAATGTCAGCCCTGGAGTTCCATGATACCACACGAACACAGCTTTTTGCCTTCGAGCTATCGGGGTAA
AGACCTACAGGAAAACTACTGTCGAAATCCTCGAGGGGAAGAAGGGGGACCCTGGTGTTTCACAAGCAAT
CCAGAGGTACGCTACGAAGTCTGTGACATTCCTCAGTGTTCAGAAGTTGAATGCATGACCTGCAATGGGG
AGAGTTATCGAGGTCTCATGGATCATACAGAATCAGGCAAGATTTGTCAGCGCTGGGATCATCAGACACC
ACACCGGCACAAATTCTTGCCTGAAAGATATCCCGACAAGGGCTTTGATGATAATTATTGCCGCAATCCC
GATGGCCAGCCGAGGCCATGGTGCTATACTCTTGACCCTCACACCCGCTGGGAGTACTGTGCAATTAAAA
CATGCGCTGACAATACTATGAATGACACTGATGTTCCTTTGGAAACAACTGAATGCATCCAAGGTCAAGG
AGAAGGCTACAGGGGCACTGTCAATACCATTTGGAATGGAATTCCATGTCAGCGTTGGGATTCTCAGTAT
CCTCACGAGCATGACATGACTCCTGAAAATTTCAAGTGCAAGGACCTACGAGAAAATTACTGCCGAAATC
CAGATGGGTCTGAATCACCCTGGTGTTTTACCACTGATCCAAACATCCGAGTTGGCTACTGCTCCCAAAT
TCCAAACTGTGATATGTCACATGGACAAGATTGTTATCGTGGGAATGGCAAAAATTATATGGGCAACTTA
TCCCAAACAAGATCTGGACTAACATGTTCAATGTGGGACAAGAACATGGAAGACTTACATCGTCATATCT
TCTGGGAACCAGATGCAAGTAAGCTGAATGAGAATTACTGCCGAAATCCAGATGATGATGCTCATGGACC
CTGGTGCTACACGGGAAATCCACTCATTCCTTGGGATTATTGCCCTATTTCTCGTTGTGAAGGTGATACC
ACACCTACAATAGTCAATTTAGACCATCCCGTAATATCTTGTGCCAAAACGAAACAATTGCGAGTTGTAA
ATGGGATTCCAACACGAACAAACATAGGATGGATGGTTAGTTTGAGATACAGAAATAAACATATCTGCGG
AGGATCATTGATAAAGGAGAGTTGGGTTCTTACTGCACGACAGTGTTTCCCTTCTCGAGACTTGAAAGAT
TATGAAGCTTGGCTTGGAATTCATGATGTCCACGGAAGAGGAGATGAGAAATGCAAACAGGTTCTCAATG
TTTCCCAGCTGGTATATGGCCCTGAAGGATCAGATCTGGTTTTAATGAAGCTTGCCAGGCCTGCTGTCCT
GGATGATTTTGTTAGTACGATTGATTTACCTAATTATGGATGCACAATTCCTGAAAAGACCAGTTGCAGT
GTTTATGGCTGGGGCTACACTGGATTGATCAACTATGATGGCCTATTACGAGTGGCACATCTCTATATAA
TGGGAAATGAGAAATGCAGCCAGCATCATCGAGGGAAGGTGACTCTGAATGAGTCTGAAATATGTGCTGG
GGCTGAAAAGATTGGATCAGGACCATGTGAGGGGGATTATGGTGGCCCACTTGTTTGTGAGCAACATAAA
ATGAGAATGGTTCTTGGTGTCATTGTTCCTGGTCGTGGATGTGCCATTCCAAATCGTCCTGGTATTTTTG
TCCGAGTAGCATATTATGCAAAATGGATACACAAAATTATTTTAACATATAAGGTACCACAGTCATAGGC
CTAATAAAGAGCTCAGATGCATGCATCAGAGTGTGTTGGTTTTTTGTGTGTCGGACCGAGCGGCCGCAGG
AACCCCTAGTGATGGAGTTGGCCACTCCCTCTCTGCGCGCTCGCTCGCTCACTGAGGCCGGGCGACCAAA
GGTCGCCCGACGCCCGGGCTTTGCCCGGGCGGCCTCAGTGAGCGAGCGAGCGCGCAGCTGCCTGCAGGGG
CGCCTGATGCGGTATTTTCTCCTTACGCATCTGTGCGGTATTTCACACCGCATA
[95 nt withheld, positions 6215-6309]
T
[46 nt withheld, positions 6311-6356]
C
[141 nt withheld, positions 6358-6498]
CCTTTGACGTTGGAGTCCACGTTCTTT
[37 nt withheld, positions 6526-6562]
ACTCTATCTCGGGCTATTCTTTTGATTTATAAGGGATTTTGCCGATTTCGGTCTATTGGTTAAAAAATGA
GCTGATTTAACAAAAATTTAACGCGAATTTTAACAAAATATTAACGTTTACAATTTTATGGTGCACTCTC
AGTACAATCTGCTCTGATGCCGCATAGTTAAGCCAGCCCCGACACCCGCCAACACCCGCTGACGCGCCCT
GACGGGCTTGTCTGCTCCCGGCATCCGCTTACAGACAAGCTGTGACCGGGAGCTGCATGTGTCAGAGGTT
TTCACCGTCATCACCGAAACGCGCAAAGGGCCTCGTGATACGCCTATTTTTATAGGTTAATGTCATGATA
ATAATGGTTTCTTAGACGTCAGGTGGCACTTTTCGGGGAAATGTGCGCGGAACCCCTATTTGTTTATTTT
TCTAAATACATTCAAATATGTATCCGCTCATGAGACAATAACCCTGATAAATGCTTCAATAATATTGAAA
AAGGAAGAGTATGAGTATTCAACATTTCCGTGTCGCCCTTATTCCCTTTTTTGCGGCATTTTGCCTTC
